Addgene plasmid #101666: pAB151
Purpose: Opto-T7RNAP*(563-F1)
Depositing lab: Mustafa Khammash. Depositing organization: ETH Zurich (Swiss Federal Institute of Technology). Publication: Dynamic Blue Light-Inducible T7 RNA Polymerases (Opto-T7RNAPs) for Precise Spatiotemporal Gene Expression Control. Baumschlager A, Aoki SK, Khammash M. ACS Synth Biol. 2017 Nov 17;6(11):2157-2167. doi: 10.1021/acssynbio.7b00169. Epub 2017 Oct 18. PubMed 29045151.
Backbone
  Vector backbone: pSC101
  Vector type: Bacterial Expression, Synthetic Biology
Growth in bacteria
  Bacterial resistance: Chloramphenicol, 25 μg/mL
  Growth temperature: 37°C
  Growth strain: DH5alpha
  Copy number: Low Copy
Gene/Insert
  Gene/Insert name: Opto-T7RNAP*(563-F1)
Terms and licenses: Academic/Nonprofit Terms; Industry Terms: Not Available to Industry
How to cite: pAB151 was a gift from Mustafa Khammash (Addgene plasmid # 101666 ; http://n2t.net/addgene:101666 ; RRID:Addgene_101666)
