[The description below was written by a language model from this plasmid's Addgene catalogue record and pLannotate feature annotations shown in this document.]
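Description:
pAB151 is a low-copy bacterial expression plasmid built on a pSC101 backbone. It carries Opto-T7RNAP*(563-F1), a blue-light-inducible split T7 RNA polymerase intended for synthetic biology applications in E. coli. Replication depends on the pSC101 origin together with its cognate Rep101 (RepA) protein. Selection is by chloramphenicol, through a cat gene driven by its native promoter and followed by a lambda t0 terminator. The sequenced record is 7,345 nt.

The payload consists of two similarly organised expression cassettes in the same orientation, each ending in an rrnB T1 terminator. Each is preceded by a sequence annotated as a fragment of the arabinose-responsive araBAD promoter. No araC regulator is annotated on the plasmid, so the record does not show how these partial promoter elements are regulated. The first cassette encodes an N-terminal portion of T7 RNA polymerase followed closely by nMagHigh1. Its length is consistent with a split around residue 563, as the construct name suggests. The second cassette uses a T7 gene 10 ribosome binding site and encodes pMagFast2 followed by the remaining C-terminal portion of the polymerase. nMagHigh1 and pMagFast2 are the "Magnet" photoreceptor domains engineered from Neurospora crassa Vivid. They heterodimerise rapidly under blue light and dissociate in the dark, and this pairing is noted for fast switch-off kinetics.

Light-driven dimerisation is expected to bring the two polymerase halves together and restore transcription from T7 promoters, which should cease when illumination stops. The plasmid carries no annotated T7-driven target, so it is presumably paired with a separate reporter or gene of interest under a T7 promoter. This arrangement allows dynamic spatial and temporal control of gene expression by light. The asterisk and "F1" in the name probably denote a polymerase variant and a specific Magnet combination, but the record does not define them.
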