Features (pLannotate 1.2.2; 14 found; start..end, strand, type, name):
      7..78      +  promoter       araBAD promoter (fragment): araBAD; promoter of the L-arabinose operon of E. coli; the araC regulatory gene is transcribed in the opposite direction (Guzman et al., 1995)
    109..1797    +  CDS            RPOL_BPT7 (fragment): Experimental evidence at protein level: Swiss-Prot protein existence level 1. Highly processive DNA-dependent RNA polymerase that catalyzes the transcription of class II and class III viral genes. Recognizes a specific promoter sequence and enters first into an 'abortive phase' where very short transcripts are synthesized and released before proceeding to the processive transcription of long RNA chains. Unwinds the double-stranded DNA to expose the coding strand for templating. Participates in the initiation of viral DNA replication presumably by making primers accessible to the DNA polymerase
   1813..2262    +  CDS            nMagHigh1: "negative Magnet" variant of an N-terminally truncated Vivid (VVD) blue light photoreceptor from Neurospora crassa (Kawano et al., 2015) rapidly heterodimerizes with pMag or pMagFast2 upon blue light irradiation
   2278..2364    +  terminator     rrnB T1 terminator: Escherichia coli rrnB; transcription terminator T1 from the E. coli rrnB gene
   2860..2931    +  promoter       araBAD promoter (fragment): araBAD; promoter of the L-arabinose operon of E. coli; the araC regulatory gene is transcribed in the opposite direction (Guzman et al., 1995)
   2966..2986    +  RBS            RBS: efficient ribosome binding site from bacteriophage T7 gene 10 (Olins and Rangwala, 1989)
   3027..3476    +  CDS            pMagFast2: "positive Magnet" variant of an N-terminally truncated Vivid (VVD) blue light photoreceptor from Neurospora crassa (Kawano et al., 2015) rapidly heterodimerizes with nMagHigh1 upon blue light irradiation to form a complex with fast switch-off kinetics
   3492..4451    +  CDS            RPOL_BPT7 (fragment): Experimental evidence at protein level: Swiss-Prot protein existence level 1. Highly processive DNA-dependent RNA polymerase that catalyzes the transcription of class II and class III viral genes. Recognizes a specific promoter sequence and enters first into an 'abortive phase' where very short transcripts are synthesized and released before proceeding to the processive transcription of long RNA chains. Unwinds the double-stranded DNA to expose the coding strand for templating. Participates in the initiation of viral DNA replication presumably by making primers accessible to the DNA polymerase
   4466..4552    +  terminator     rrnB T1 terminator: Escherichia coli rrnB; transcription terminator T1 from the E. coli rrnB gene
   4733..5683    -  CDS            Rep101: RepA protein needed for replication with the pSC101 origin; rep101
   5731..5953    -  rep_origin     pSC101 ori: low-copy replication origin that requires the Rep101 protein
   6445..6539    -  terminator     lambda t0 terminator: transcription terminator from phage lambda
   6563..7219    -  CDS            cat: CAT_ECOLX - Experimental evidence at protein level: Swiss-Prot protein existence level 1. This enzyme is an effector of chloramphenicol resistance in bacteria. From Escherichia coli. This protein is used as a marker in many commonly used cloning vectors, such as pACYC184.
   7220..7322    -  promoter       cat promoter: promoter of the E. coli cat gene encoding chloramphenicol acetyltransferase
>Addgene plasmid #101666 | pAB151 | addgene full sequence | sequence record 372242 | Addgene NGS Result
GACGTCTAGCATTTTTATCCATAAGATTAGCGGATCCTACCTGACGCTTTTTATCGCAACTCTCTACTGT
TTCTCCATACCCGTTTTTTTGGAAGGAGGTAAAGATCTATGAACACGATTAACATCGCTAAGAACGACTT
CTCTGACATCGAACTGGCTGCTATCCCGTTCAACACTCTGGCTGACCATTACGGTGAGCGTTTAGCTCGC
GAACAGTTGGCCCTTGAGCATGAGTCTTACGAGATGGGTGAAGCACGCTTCCGCAAGATGTTTGAGCGTC
AACTTAAAGCTGGTGAGGTTGCGGATAACGCTGCCGCCAAGCCTCTCATCACTACCCTACTCCCTAAGAT
GATTGCACGCATCAACGACTGGTTTGAGGAAGTGAAAGCTAAGCGCGGCAAGCGCCCGACAGCCTTCCAG
TTCCTGCAAGAAATCAAGCCGGAAGCCGTAGCGTACATCACCATTAAGACCACTCTGGCTTGCCTAACCA
GTGCTGACAATACAACCGTTCAGGCTGTAGCAAGCGCAATCGGTCGGGCCATTGAGGACGAGGCTCGCTT
CGGTCGTATCCGTGACCTTGAAGCTAAGCACTTCAAGAAAAACGTTGAGGAACAACTCAACAAGCGCGTA
GGGCACGTCTACAAGAAAGCATTTATGCAAGTTGTCGAGGCTGACATGCTCTCTAAGGGTCTACTCGGTG
GCGAGGCGTGGTCTTCGTGGCATAAGGAAGACTCTATTCATGTAGGAGTACGCTGCATCGAGATGCTCAT
TGAGTCAACCGGAATGGTTAGCTTACACCGCCAAAATGCTGGCGTAGTAGGTCAAGACTCTGAGACTATC
GAACTCGCACCTGAATACGCTGAGGCTATCGCAACCCGTGCAGGTGCGCTGGCTGGCATCTCTCCGATGT
TCCAACCTTGCGTAGTTCCTCCTAAGCCGTGGACTGGCATTACTGGTGGTGGCTATTGGGCTAACGGTCG
TCGTCCTCTGGCGCTGGTGCGTACTCACAGTAAGAAAGCACTGATGCGCTACGAAGACGTTTACATGCCT
GAGGTGTACAAAGCGATTAACATTGCGCAAAACACCGCATGGAAAATCAACAAGAAAGTCCTAGCGGTCG
CCAACGTAATCACCAAGTGGAAGCATTGTCCGGTCGAGGACATCCCTGCGATTGAGCGTGAAGAACTCCC
GATGAAACCGGAAGACATCGACATGAATCCTGAGGCTCTCACCGCGTGGAAACGTGCTGCCGCTGCTGTG
TACCGCAAGGACAAGGCTCGCAAGTCTCGCCGTATCAGCCTTGAGTTCATGCTTGAGCAAGCCAATAAGT
TTGCTAACCATAAGGCCATCTGGTTCCCTTACAACATGGACTGGCGCGGTCGTGTTTACGCTGTGTCAAT
GTTCAACCCGCAAGGTAACGATATGACCAAAGGACTGCTTACGCTGGCGAAAGGTAAACCAATCGGTAAG
GAAGGTTACTACTGGCTGAAAATCCACGGTGCAAACTGTGCGGGTGTCGATAAGGTTCCGTTCCCTGAGC
GCATCAAGTTCATTGAGGAAAACCACGAGAACATCATGGCTTGCGCTAAGTCTCCACTGGAGAACACTTG
GTGGGCTGAGCAAGATTCTCCGTTCTGCTTCCTTGCGTTCTGCTTTGAGTACGCTGGGGTACAGCACCAC
GGCCTGAGCTATAACTGCTCCCTTCCGCTGGCGTTTGACGGGTCTTGCTCTGGCATCCAGCACTTCTCCG
CGATGCTCCGAGATGAGGTAGGTGGTCGCGCGGTTAACTTGCTTCCTGGCGGTTCTGGAGGTCACACTCT
TTACGCCCCTGGAGGATACGACATTATGGGATATTTGGATCAGATTGGGAACCGCCCAAACCCTCAGGTC
GAACTGGGGCCTGTGGACACGTCATGTGCCCTGATCCTGTGCGATCTGAAGCAAAAGGACACTCCGATCG
TCTACGCCTCGGAAGCCTTCTTGTATATGACCGGATACAGCAATGCAGAGGTGCTCGGCAGGAACTGCAG
ATTCCTGCAGTCCCCCGACGGGATGGTGAAACCAAAGTCGACTCGCAAATATGTGGACTCGAACACGATC
AACACCATCCGGAAGGCCATCGACCGGAACGCCGAGGTCCAGGTGGAGGTGGTCAACTTTAAGAAGAACG
GCCAGCGGTTCGTGAACTTTCTGACCATCATTCCGGTCCGGGATGAAACCGGAGAGTACAGATACTCCAT
GGGATTCCAGTGCGAAACCGAATAACCTAGGAGGCATCAAATAAAACGAAAGGCTCAGTCGAAAGACTGG
GCCTTTCGTTTTATCTGTTGTTTGTCGGTGAACGCTCTCCTGAGTAGGACAAATCCGCCGCCCTAGACCT
AGCTGCAGCTAGGGTACGGGTTTTGCTGCCCGCAAACGGGCTGTTCTGGTGTTGCTAGTTTGTTATCAGA
ATCGCAGATCCGGCTTCAGCCGGTTTGCCGGCTGAAAGCGCTATTTCTTCCAGAATTGCCATGATTTTTT
CCCCACGGGAGGCGTCACTGGCTCCCGTGTTGTCGGCAGCTTTGATTCGATAAGCAGCATCGCCTGTTTC
AGGCTGTCTATGTGTGACTGTTGAGCTGTAACAAGTTGTCTCAGGTGTTCAATTTCATGTTCTAGTTGCT
TTGTTTTACTGGTTTCACCTGTTCTATTAGGTGTTACATGCTGTTCATCTGTTACATTGTCGATCTGTTC
ATGGTGAACAGCTTTGAATGCACCAAAAACTCGTAAAAGCTCTGATGTATCTATCTTTTTTACACCGTTT
TCATCTGTGCATGCGCCGATCAACGTCTCATTTTCGCCAGATATCGGCGCGCCGCTTCGTAGCATTTTTA
TCCATAAGATTAGCGGATCCTACCTGACGCTTTTTATCGCAACTCTCTACTGTTTCTCCATGGGAGACCA
CAACGGTTTCCCTCTAGAAATAATTTTGTTTAACTTTAAGAAGGAGGTCATACCCGTTTTTTTGGAAGGA
GGTAAATTAATTAATGCACACTCTTTACGCCCCTGGAGGATACGACATTATGGGATATTTGCGGCAGATT
AGGAACCGCCCAAACCCTCAGGTCGAACTGGGGCCTGTGGACACGTCATGTGCCCTGATCCTGTGCGATC
TGAAGCAAAAGGACACTCCGGTGGTCTACGCCTCGGAAGCCTTCTTGTATATGACCGGATACAGCAATGC
AGAGGTGCTCGGCAGGAACTGCAGATTCCTGCAGTCCCCCGACGGGATGGTGAAACCAAAGTCGACTCGC
AAATATGTGGACTCGAACACGATCAACACCATGCGGAAGGCCATCGACCGGAACGCCGAGGTCCAGGTGG
AGGTGGTCAACTTTAAGAAGAACGGCCAGCGGTTCGTGAACTTTCTGACCATGATTCCGGTCCGGGATGA
AACCGGAGAGTACAGATACTCCATGGGATTCCAGTGCGAAACCGAAGGCGGTTCTGGAGGTAGTGAAACC
GTTCAGGACATCTACGGGATTGTTGCTAAGAAAGTCAACGAGATTCTACAAGCAGACGCAATCAATGGGA
CCGATAACGAAGTAGTTACCGTGACCGATGAGAACACTGGTGAAATCTCTGAGAAAGTCAAGCTGGGCAC
TAAGGCACTGGCTGGTCAATGGCTGGCTTACGGTGTTACTCGCAGTGTGACTAAGAGTTCAGTCATGACG
CTGGCTTACGGGTCCAAAGAGTTCGGCTTCCGTCAACAAGTGCTGGAAGATACCATTCAGCCAGCTATTG
ATTCCGGCAAGGGTCTGATGTTCACTCAGCCGAATCAGGCTGCTGGATACATGGCTAAGCTGATTTGGGA
ATCTGTGAGCGTGACGGTGGTAGCTGCGGTTGAAGCAATGAACTGGCTTAAGTCTGCTGCTAAGCTGCTG
GCTGCTGAGGTCAAAGATAAGAAGACTGGAGAGATTCTTCGCAAGCGTTGCGCTGTGCATTGGGTAACTC
CTGATGGTTTCCCTGTGTGGCAGGAATACAAGAAGCCTATTCAGACGCGCTTGAACCTGATGTTCCTCGG
TCAGTTCCGCTTACAGCCTACCATTAACACCAACAAAGATAGCGAGATTGATGCACACAAACAGGAGTCT
GGTATCGCTCCTAACTTTGTACACAGCCAAGACGGTAGCCACCTTCGTAAGACTGTAGTGTGGGCACACG
AGAAGTACGGAATCGAATCTTTTGCACTGATTCACGACTCCTTCGGTACCATTCCGGCTGACGCTGCGAA
CCTGTTCAAAGCAGTGCGCGAAACTATGGTTGACACATATGAGTCTTGTGATGTACTGGCTGATTTCTAC
GACCAGTTCGCTGACCAGTTGCACGAGTCTCAATTGGACAAAATGCCAGCACTTCCGGCTAAAGGTAACT
TGAACCTCCGTGACATCTTAGAGTCGGACTTCGCGTTCGCGTAATCTAGAGGCATCAAATAAAACGAAAG
GCTCAGTCGAAAGACTGGGCCTTTCGTTTTATCTGTTGTTTGTCGGTGAACGCTCTCCTGAGTAGGACAA
ATCCGCCGCCCTAGACCTAGCTGCAGCTAGGGTACGGGTTTTGCTGCCCGCAAACGGGCTGTTCTGGTGT
TGCTAGGATCCATATGGACAGTTTTCCCTTTGATATGTAACGGTGAACAGTTGTTCTACTTTTGTTTGTT
AGTCTTGATGCTTCACTGATAGATACAAGAGCCATAAGAACCTCAGATCCTTCCGTATTTAGCCAGTATG
TTCTCTAGTGTGGTTCGTTGTTTTTGCGTGAGCCATGAGAACGAACCATTGAGATCATACTTACTTTGCA
TGTCACTCAAAAATTTTGCCTCAAAACTGGTGAGCTGAATTTTTGCAGTTAAAGCATCGTGTAGTGTTTT
TCTTAGTCCGTTATGTAGGTAGGAATCTGATGTAATGGTTGTTGGTATTTTGTCACCATTCATTTTTATC
TGGTTGTTCTCAAGTTCGGTTACGAGATCCATTTGTCTATCTAGTTCAACTTGGAAAATCAACGTATCAG
TCGGGCGGCCTCGCTTATCAACCACCAATTTCATATTGCTGTAAGTGTTTAAATCTTTACTTATTGGTTT
CAAAACCCATTGGTTAAGCCTTTTAAACTCATGGTAGTTATTTTCAAGCATTAACATGAACTTAAATTCA
TCAAGGCTAATCTCTATATTTGCCTTGTGAGTTTTCTTTTGTGTTAGTTCTTTTAATAACCACTCATAAA
TCCTCATAGAGTATTTGTTTTCAAAAGACTTAACATGTTCCAGATTATATTTTATGAATTTTTTTAACTG
GAAAAGATAAGGCAATATCTCTTCACTAAAAACTAATTCTAATTTTTCGCTTGAGAACTTGGCATAGTTT
GTCCACTGGAAAATCTCAAAGCCTTTAACCAAAGGATTCCTGATTTCCACAGTTCTCGTCATCAGCTCTC
TGGTTGCTTTAGCTAATACACCATAAGCATTTTCCCTACTGATGTTCATCATCTGAGCGTATTGGTTATA
AGTGAACGATACCGTCCGTTCTTTCCTTGTAGGGTTTTCAATCGTGGGGTTGAGTAGTGCCACACAGCAT
AAAATTAGCTTGGTTTCATGCTCCGTTAAGTCATAGCGACTAATCGCTAGTTCATTTGCTTTGAAAACAA
CTAATTCAGACATACATCTCAATTGGTCTAGGTGATTTTAATCACTATACCAATTGAGATGGGCTAGTCA
ATGATAATTACTAGTCCTTTTCCTTTGAGTTGTGGGTATCTGTAAATTCTGCTAGACCTTTGCTGGAAAA
CTTGTAAATTCTGCTAGACCCTCTGTAAATTCCGCTAGACCTTTGTGTGTTTTTTTTGTTTATATTCAAG
TGGTTATAATTTATAGAATAAAGAAAGAATAAAAAAAGATAAAAAGAATAGATCCCAGCCCTGTGTATAA
CTCACTACTTTAGTCAGTTCCGCAGTATTACAAAAGGATGTCGCAAACGCTGTTTGCTCCTCTACAAAAC
AGACCTTAAAACCCTAAAGGCTTAAGTAGCACCCTCGCAAGCTCGGGCAAATCGCTGAATATTCCTTTTG
TCTCCGACCATCAGGCACCTGAGTCGCTGTCTTTTTCGTGACATTCAGTTCGCTGCGCTCACGGCTCTGG
CAGTGAATGGGGGTAAATGGCACTACAGGCGCCTTTTATGGATTCATGCAAGGAAACTACCCATAATACA
AGAAAAGCCCGTCACGGGCTTCTCAGGGCGTTTTATGGCGGGTCTGCTATGTGGTGCTATCTGACTTTTT
GCTGTTCAGCAGTTCCTGCCCTCTGATTTTCCAGTCTGACCACTTCGGATTATCCCGTGACAGGTCATTC
AGACTGGCTAATGCACCCAGTAAGGCAGCGGTATCATCAACAGGCTTACCCGTCTTACTGTCCCTAGTGC
TTGGATTCTCACCAATAAAAAACGCCCGGCGGCAACCGAGCGTTCTGAACAAATCCAGATGGAGTTCTGA
GGTCATTACTGGATCTATCAACAGGAGTCCAAGCGAGCTCGATATCAAATTACGCCCCGCCCTGCCACTC
ATCGCAGTACTGTTGTAATTCATTAAGCATTCTGCCGACATGGAAGCCATCACAAACGGCATGATGAACC
TGAATCGCCAGCGGCATCAGCACCTTGTCGCCTTGCGTATAATATTTGCCCATGGTGAAAACGGGGGCGA
AGAAGTTGTCCATATTGGCCACGTTTAAATCAAAACTGGTGAAACTCACCCAGGGATTGGCTGAGACGAA
AAACATATTCTCAATAAACCCTTTAGGGAAATAGGCCAGGTTTTCACCGTAACACGCCACATCTTGCGAA
TATATGTGTAGAAACTGCCGGAAATCGTCGTGGTATTCACTCCAGAGCGATGAAAACGTTTCAGTTTGCT
CATGGAAAACGGTGTAACAAGGGTGAACACTATCCCATATCACCAGCTCACCGTCTTTCATTGCCATACG
AAATTCCGGATGAGCATTCATCAGGCGGGCAAGAATGTGAATAAAGGCCGGATAAAACTTGTGCTTATTT
TTCTTTACGGTCTTTAAAAAGGCCGTAATATCCAGCTGAACGGTCTGGTTATAGGTACATTGAGCAACTG
ACTGAAATGCCTCAAAATGTTCTTTACGATGCCATTGGGATATATCAACGGTGGTATATCCAGTGATTTT
TTTCTCCATTTTAGCTTCCTTAGCTCCTGAAAATCTCGATAACTCAAAAAATACGCCCGGTAGTGATCTT
ATTTCATTATGGTGAAAGTTGGAACCTCTTACGTGCCGATCAACGTCTCATTTTCGCCAGATATC
